>Addgene plasmid #213522 | pRSF_his6_sumo_SARS_CoV2_NSP14_V290A | addgene full sequence | sequence record 421666 | Addgene NGS Result
GGATATAACATGAGCTGTCTTCGGTATCGTCGTATCCCACTACCGAGATGTCCGCACCAACGCGCAGCCC
GGACTCGGTAATGGCGCGCATTGCGCCCAGCGCCATCTGATCGTTGGCAACCAGCATCGCAGTGGGAACG
ATGCCCTCATTCAGCATTTGCATGGTTTGTTGAAAACCGGACATGGCACTCCAGTCGCCTTCCCGTTCCG
CTATCGGCTGAATTTGATTGCGAGTGAGATATTTATGCCAGCCAGCCAGACGCAGACGCGCCGAGACAGA
ACTTAATGGGCCCGCTAACAGCGCGATTTGCTGGTGACCCAATGCGACCAGATGCTCCACGCCCAGTCGC
GTACCGTCTTCATGGGAGAAAATAATACTGTTGATGGGTGTCTGGTCAGAGACATCAAGAAATAACGCCG
GAACATTAGTGCAGGCAGCTTCCACAGCAATGGCATCCTGGTCATCCAGCGGATAGTTAATGATCAGCCC
ACTGACGCGTTGCGCGAGAAGATTGTGCACCGCCGCTTTACAGGCTTCGACGCCGCTTCGTTCTACCATC
GACACCACCACGCTGGCACCCAGTTGATCGGCGCGAGATTTAATCGCCGCGACAATTTGCGACGGCGCGT
GCAGGGCCAGACTGGAGGTGGCAACGCCAATCAGCAACGACTGTTTGCCCGCCAGTTGTTGTGCCACGCG
GTTGGGAATGTAATTCAGCTCCGCCATCGCCGCTTCCACTTTTTCCCGCGTTTTCGCAGAAACGTGGCTG
GCCTGGTTCACCACGCGGGAAACGGTCTGATAAGAGACACCGGCATACTCTGCGACATCGTATAACGTTA
CTGGTTTCACATTCACCACCCTGAATTGACTCTCTTCCGGGCGCTATCATGCCATACCGCGAAAGGTTTT
GCGCCATTCGATGGTGTCCGGGATCTCGACGCTCTCCCTTATGCGACTCCTGCATTAGGAAATTAATACG
ACTCACTATAGGGGAATTGTGAGCGGATAACAATTCCCCTGTAGAAATAATTTTGTTTAACTTTAATAAG
GAGATATACCATGGGCAGCAGCCATCATCATCATCATCACAGCAGCGGCCTGGTGCCGCGCGGCAGCCAC
ATGGCAAGCATGTCGGACTCAGAAGTCAATCAAGAAGCTAAGCCAGAGGTCAAGCCAGAAGTCAAGCCTG
AGACTCACATCAATTTAAAGGTGTCCGATGGATCTTCAGAGATCTTCTTCAAGATCAAAAAGACCACTCC
TTTAAGAAGGCTGATGGAAGCGTTCGCTAAAAGACAGGGTAAGGAAATGGACTCCTTAAGATTCTTGTAC
GACGGTATTAGAATCCAAGCTGATCAGACCCCTGAAGATTTGGACATGGAGGATAACGATATTATTGAGG
CTCACAGAGAACAGATTGGTGGATCCGCTGAAAATGTAACAGGACTCTTTAAAGATTGTAGTAAGGTAAT
CACTGGGTTACATCCTACACAGGCACCTACACACCTCAGTGTTGACACTAAATTCAAAACTGAAGGTTTA
TGTGTTGACATACCTGGCATACCTAAGGACATGACCTATAGAAGACTCATCTCTATGATGGGTTTTAAAA
TGAATTATCAAGTTAATGGTTACCCTAACATGTTTATCACCCGCGAAGAAGCTATAAGACATGTACGTGC
ATGGATTGGCTTCGATGTCGAGGGGTGTCATGCTACTAGAGAAGCTGTTGGTACCAATTTACCTTTACAG
CTAGGTTTTTCTACAGGTGTTAACCTAGTTGCTGTACCTACAGGTTATGTTGATACACCTAATAATACAG
ATTTTTCCAGAGTTAGTGCTAAACCACCGCCTGGAGATCAATTTAAACACCTCATACCACTTATGTACAA
AGGACTTCCTTGGAATGTAGTGCGTATAAAGATTGTACAAATGTTAAGTGACACACTTAAAAATCTCTCT
GACAGAGTCGTATTTGTCTTATGGGCACATGGCTTTGAGTTGACATCTATGAAGTATTTTGTGAAAATAG
GACCTGAGCGCACCTGTTGTCTATGTGATAGACGTGCCACATGCTTTTCCACTGCTTCAGACACTTATGC
CTGTTGGCATCATTCTATTGGATTTGATTACGTCTATAATCCGTTTATGATTGATGTTCAACAATGGGGT
TTTACAGGTAACCTACAAAGCAACCATGATCTGTATTGTCAAGTCCATGGTAATGCACATGTAGCTAGTT
GTGATGCAATCATGACTAGGTGTCTAGCTGTCCACGAGTGCTTTGTTAAGCGTGCTGACTGGACTATTGA
ATATCCTATAATTGGTGATGAACTGAAGATTAATGCGGCTTGTAGAAAGGTTCAACACATGGTTGTTAAA
GCTGCATTATTAGCAGACAAATTCCCAGTTCTTCACGACATTGGTAACCCTAAAGCTATTAAGTGTGTAC
CTCAAGCTGATGTAGAATGGAAGTTCTATGATGCACAGCCTTGTAGTGACAAAGCTTATAAAATAGAAGA
ATTATTCTATTCTTATGCCACACATTCTGACAAATTCACAGATGGTGTATGCCTATTTTGGAATTGCAAT
GTCGATAGATATCCTGCTAATTCCATTGTTTGTAGATTTGACACTAGAGTGCTATCTAACCTTAACTTGC
CTGGTTGTGATGGTGGCAGTTTGTATGTAAATAAACATGCATTCCACACACCAGCTTTTGATAAAAGTGC
TTTTGTTAATTTAAAACAATTACCATTTTTCTATTACTCTGACAGTCCATGTGAGTCTCATGGAAAACAA
GTAGTGTCAGATATAGATTATGTACCACTAAAGTCTGCTACGTGTATAACACGTTGCAATTTAGGTGGTG
CTGTCTGTAGACATCATGCTAATGAGTACAGATTGTATCTCGATGCTTATAACATGATGATCTCAGCTGG
CTTTAGCTTGTGGGTTTACAAACAATTTGATACTTATAACCTCTGGAACACTTTTACAAGACTTCAGTGA
CCGCTCGAGTCTGGTAAAGAAACCGCTGCTGCGAAATTTGAACGCCAGCACATGGACTCGTCTACTAGCG
CAGCTTAATTAACCTAGGCTGCTGCCACCGCTGAGCAATAACTAGCATAACCCCTTGGGGCCTCTAAACG
GGTCTTGAGGGGTTTTTTGCTGAAACCTCAGGCATTTGAGAAGCACACGGTCACACTGCTTCCGGTAGTC
AATAAACCGGTAAACCAGCAATAGACATAAGCGGCTATTTAACGACCCTGCCCTGAACCGACGACAAGCT
GACGACCGGGTCTCCGCAAGTGGCACTTTTCGGGGAAATGTGCGCGGAACCCCTATTTGTTTATTTTTCT
AAATACATTCAAATATGTATCCGCTCATGAATTAATTCTTAGAAAAACTCATCGAGCATCAAATGAAACT
GCAATTTATTCATATCAGGATTATCAATACCATATTTTTGAAAAAGCCGTTTCTGTAATGAAGGAGAAAA
CTCACCGAGGCAGTTCCATAGGATGGCAAGATCCTGGTATCGGTCTGCGATTCCGACTCGTCCAACATCA
ATACAACCTATTAATTTCCCCTCGTCAAAAATAAGGTTATCAAGTGAGAAATCACCATGAGTGACGACTG
AATCCGGTGAGAATGGCAAAAGTTTATGCATTTCTTTCCAGACTTGTTCAACAGGCCAGCCATTACGCTC
GTCATCAAAATCACTCGCATCAACCAAACCGTTATTCATTCGTGATTGCGCCTGAGCGAGACGAAATACG
CGGTCGCTGTTAAAAGGACAATTACAAACAGGAATCGAATGCAACCGGCGCAGGAACACTGCCAGCGCAT
CAACAATATTTTCACCTGAATCAGGATATTCTTCTAATACCTGGAATGCTGTTTTCCCGGGGATCGCAGT
GGTGAGTAACCATGCATCATCAGGAGTACGGATAAAATGCTTGATGGTCGGAAGAGGCATAAATTCCGTC
AGCCAGTTTAGTCTGACCATCTCATCTGTAACATCATTGGCAACGCTACCTTTGCCATGTTTCAGAAACA
ACTCTGGCGCATCGGGCTTCCCATACAATCGATAGATTGTCGCACCTGATTGCCCGACATTATCGCGAGC
CCATTTATACCCATATAAATCAGCATCCATGTTGGAATTTAATCGCGGCCTAGAGCAAGACGTTTCCCGT
TGAATATGGCTCATACTCTTCCTTTTTCAATATTATTGAAGCATTTATCAGGGTTATTGTCTCATGAGCG
GATACATATTTGAATGTATTTAGAAAAATAAACAAATAGGCATGCAGCGCTCTTCCGCTTCCTCGCTCAC
TGACTCGCTACGCTCGGTCGTTCGACTGCGGCGAGCGGTGTCAGCTCACTCAAAAGCGGTAATACGGTTA
TCCACAGAATCAGGGGATAAAGCCGGAAAGAACATGTGAGCAAAAAGCAAAGCACCGGAAGAAGCCAACG
CCGCAGGCGTTTTTCCATAGGCTCCGCCCCCCTGACGAGCATCACAAAAATCGACGCTCAAGCCAGAGGT
GGCGAAACCCGACAGGACTATAAAGATACCAGGCGTTTCCCCCTGGAAGCTCCCTCGTGCGCTCTCCTGT
TCCGACCCTGCCGCTTACCGGATACCTGTCCGCCTTTCTCCCTTCGGGAAGCGTGGCGCTTTCTCATAGC
TCACGCTGTTGGTATCTCAGTTCGGTGTAGGTCGTTCGCTCCAAGCTGGGCTGTGTGCACGAACCCCCCG
TTCAGCCCGACCGCTGCGCCTTATCCGGTAACTATCGTCTTGAGTCCAACCCGGTAAGACACGACTTATC
GCCACTGGCAGCAGCCATTGGTAACTGATTTAGAGGACTTTGTCTTGAAGTTATGCACCTGTTAAGGCTA
AACTGAAAGAACAGATTTTGGTGAGTGCGGTCCTCCAACCCACTTACCTTGGTTCAAAGAGTTGGTAGCT
CAGCGAACCTTGAGAAAACCACCGTTGGTAGCGGTGGTTTTTCTTTATTTATGAGATGATGAATCAATCG
GTCTATCAAGTCAACGAACAGCTATTCCGTTACTCTAGATTTCAGTGCAATTTATCTCTTCAAATGTAGC
ACCTGAAGTCAGCCCCATACGATATAAGTTGTAATTCTCATGTTAGTCATGCCCCGCGCCCACCGGAAGG
AGCTGACTGGGTTGAAGGCTCTCAAGGGCATCGGTCGAGATCCCGGTGCCTAATGAGTGAGCTAACTTAC
ATTAATTGCGTTGCGCTCACTGCCCGCTTTCCAGTCGGGAAACCTGTCGTGCCAGCTGCATTAATGAATC
GGCCAACGCGCGGGGAGAGGCGGTTTGCGTATTGGGCGCCAGGGTGGTTTTTCTTTTCACCAGTGAGACG
GGCAACAGCTGATTGCCCTTCACCGCCTGGCCCTGAGAGAGTTGCAGCAAGCGGTCCACGCTGGTTTGCC
CCAGCAGGCGAAAATCCTGTTTGATGGTGGTTAACGGCG
Features (pLannotate 1.2.2; 19 found; start..end, strand, type, name):
    851..928     -  promoter       lacI promoter: lacI
    936..971     -  CDS            TcR (fragment): tetracycline efflux protein; tet; confers resistance to tetracycline
    974..992     +  promoter       T7 promoter: promoter for bacteriophage T7 RNA polymerase
    993..1017    +  protein_bind   lac operator: The lac repressor binds to the lac operator to inhibit transcription in E. coli. This inhibition can be relieved by adding lactose or isopropyl-β-D-thiogalactopyranoside (IPTG). lac repressor encoded by lacI
   1032..1054    +  RBS            RBS: efficient ribosome binding site from bacteriophage T7 gene 10 (Olins and Rangwala, 1989)
   1073..1089    +  CDS            capTEV™ (fragment): composite tag for in vivo biotinylation, TEV protease cleavage, and 6xHis tagging
   1100..1117    +  CDS            thrombin site: thrombin recognition and cleavage site
   1130..1422    +  CDS            SUMO (fragment): cleavable ubiquitin-like protein tag; S. cerevisiae SMT3 (truncated)
   1427..3007    +  CDS            rep (fragment): R1AB_SARS2 - Experimental evidence at protein level: Swiss-Prot protein existence level 1. [2'-O-methyltransferase]: Methyltransferase that mediates mRNA cap 2'-O-ribose methylation to the 5'-cap structure of viral mRNAs. N7-methyl guanosine cap is a prerequisite for binding of nsp16. Therefore plays an essential role in viral mRNAs cap methylation which is essential to evade immune system. From Severe acute respiratory syndrome coronavirus 2 (2019-nCoV) (SARS-CoV-2).
   3026..3067    +  CDS            S-Tag (fragment): affinity and epitope tag derived from pancreatic ribonuclease A
   3097..3114    +  CDS            SET1 (fragment): solubility-enhancement tag derived from T7 phage gene 10B
   3122..3169    +  terminator     T7 terminator: transcription terminator for bacteriophage T7 RNA polymerase
   3333..3390    +  promoter       AmpR promoter (fragment): bla
   3399..4214    -  CDS            KanR: aminoglycoside phosphotransferase; aph(3')-Ia; confers resistance to kanamycin in bacteria or G418 (Geneticin®) in eukaryotes
   4215..4306    -  promoter       AmpR promoter: bla
   4322..5071    -  rep_origin     RSF ori: Plasmids containing the RSF 1030 origin of replication can be propagated in E. coli cells that contain additional plasmids with compatible origins.
   5154..5218    -  CDS            TcR (fragment): tetracycline efflux protein; tet; confers resistance to tetracycline
   5233..5254    -  protein_bind   CAP binding site: CAP binding activates transcription in the presence of cAMP. E. coli catabolite activator protein
   5267..850     -  CDS            lacI (across the origin): lac repressor; lacI; The lac repressor binds to the lac operator to inhibit transcription in E. coli. This inhibition can be relieved by adding lactose or isopropyl-β-D-thiogalactopyranoside (IPTG).
