[The description below was written by a language model from this plasmid's Addgene catalogue record and pLannotate feature annotations shown in this document.]
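Description:
pRSF_his6_sumo_SARS_CoV2_NSP14_V290A is a bacterial expression plasmid of about 5.5 kb, built on the pRSF-His6-sumo backbone, for producing a point-mutant form of the SARS-CoV-2 non-structural protein NSP14 in E. coli. It replicates from the RSF1030 origin, which is compatible with other common origin types and so allows co-maintenance with additional plasmids. Selection is with kanamycin through an aph(3')-Ia resistance gene. The backbone also carries lacI with its own promoter.

The expression cassette consists of a T7 promoter followed by a lac operator and the phage T7 gene 10 ribosome binding site. Transcription therefore requires a host supplying T7 RNA polymerase, is held off by lac repressor, and is induced with IPTG. The open reading frame begins with a His6 tag (annotated as a short tag fragment), then a thrombin recognition site and a truncated yeast SMT3 SUMO domain. This is fused in frame to the 1,581 bp NSP14 segment of ORF1ab, which was cloned between BamHI and XhoI sites that are both retained. The automated annotation labels the insert only generically as a fragment of the replicase polyprotein, and its attached text about 2'-O-methyltransferase function belongs to a different product of that polyprotein rather than to NSP14. Short S-tag and other tag fragments lie downstream of the insert, ahead of the T7 terminator. These appear to be backbone remnants, and the record lists no C-terminal tag.

The insert carries a V290A substitution. The His6-SUMO fusion supports affinity purification and typically aids solubility, and the tag can be removed with a SUMO protease. The associated work concerns small-molecule inhibition of the NSP14 RNA cap methyltransferase, so the mutant protein was presumably made for biochemical comparison in that context, though the record does not state the specific role of V290A.
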