Addgene plasmid #213522: pRSF_his6_sumo_SARS_CoV2_NSP14_V290A
Purpose: Expresses NSP14 of SARS-CoV-2 with a single point mutation V290A
Depositing lab: Thomas Tuschl. Depositing organization: Rockefeller University. Publication: Small-molecule inhibition of SARS-CoV-2 NSP14 RNA cap methyltransferase. Meyer C, Garzia A, Miller MW, Huggins DJ, Myers RW, Hoffmann HH, Ashbrook AW, Jannath SY, Liverton N, Kargman S, Zimmerman M, Nelson AM, Sharma V, Dolgov E, Cangialosi J, Penalva-Lopez S, Alvarez N, Chang CW, Oswal N, Gonzalez I, Rasheed R, Goldgirsh K, Davis JA, Ramos-Espiritu L, Menezes MR, Larson C, Nitsche J, Ganichkin O, Alwaseem H, Molina H, Steinbacher S, Glickman JF, Perlin DS, Rice CM, Meinke PT, Tuschl T. Nature. 2024 Dec 11. doi: 10.1038/s41586-024-08320-0. PubMed 39663451.
Backbone
  Vector backbone: pRSF-His6-sumo
  Backbone size w/o insert (bp): 3900
  Total vector size (bp): 5500
  Vector type: Bacterial Expression
Growth in bacteria
  Bacterial resistance: Kanamycin, 50 μg/mL
  Growth temperature: 37°C
  Growth strain: DH5alpha
  Copy number: Unknown
Gene/Insert
  Gene/Insert name: SARS-CoV-2 NSP14
  Species: SARS-CoV-2
  Insert size (bp): 1581
  Mutation: changed V290 to A
  Entrez Gene: ORF1ab (a.k.a. GU280_gp01)
  Tag / fusion protein: His6-sumo (N terminal on backbone)
  Cloning method: Restriction Enzyme; 5′ cloning site BamHI (not destroyed); 3′ cloning site XhoI (not destroyed)
  Sequencing primers: 5′ GGCTGATGGAAGCGTTCGCTA; 3′ T7-term
Terms and licenses: Academic/Nonprofit Terms; Industry Terms: Not Available to Industry
How to cite: pRSF_his6_sumo_SARS_CoV2_NSP14_V290A was a gift from Thomas Tuschl (Addgene plasmid # 213522 ; http://n2t.net/addgene:213522 ; RRID:Addgene_213522)
